>Addgene plasmid #124891 | pCold CL7-Cas12a | addgene full sequence | sequence record 271455 | Addgene NGS Result
TAGTAGGTTGAGGCCGTTGAGCACCGCCGCCGCAAGGAATGGTGTGGCCGATTAATCATAAATATGAAAA
ATAATTGTTGCATCACCCGCCAATGCGTGGCTTAATGCACATCAAATTGTGAGCGGATAACAATTTGATG
TGCTAGCGCATATCCAGTGTAGTAAGGCAAGTCCCTTCAAGAGTTATCGTTGATACCCCTCGTAGTGCAC
ATTCCTTTAACGCTTCAAAATCTGTAAAGCACGCCATATCGCCGAAAGGCACACTTAATTATTAAGAGGT
AATACACCATGCACCATCATCATCATCATATGAGCAAAAGCAATGAACCGGGTAAAGCAACCGGTGAAGG
TAAACCGGTTAATAACAAATGGCTGAACAATGCCGGTAAAGATCTGGGTAGTCCGGTTCCGGATCGTATT
GCAAATAAACTGCGTGATAAAGAATTCGAGAGCTTCGATGATTTTCGTGAAACCTTTTGGGAAGAAGTTA
GCAAAGATCCTGAACTGAGCAAACAGTTTAGCCGCAATAACAATGATCGTATGAAAGTTGGTAAAGCACC
GAAAACACGTACCCAGGATGTTAGCGGTAAACGTACCTCATTTGAACTGAATCATCAGAAACCGATTGAA
CAGAATGGTGGCGTTTATGATATGGATAACATTAGCGTTGTTACCCCGAAACGCAACATTGATATTGAAG
GCTTGGAGGTTTTGTTCCAGGGTCCAATGTCAATTTATCAAGAATTTGTGAACAAATATAGCCTGAGCAA
AACCCTGCGTTTTGAACTGATTCCGCAGGGTAAAACCCTGGAAAACATTAAAGCACGTGGTCTGATTCTG
GATGATGAAAAACGTGCCAAAGACTACAAAAAAGCCAAACAAATCATCGATAAATACCACCAGTTCTTCA
TCGAAGAAATTCTGAGCAGCGTTTGCATTAGCGAAGATCTGCTGCAGAATTATTCCGACGTTTATTTCAA
ACTGAAAAAAAGCGACGATGATAACCTGCAGAAAGATTTCAAAAGCGCCAAAGATACCATCAAAAAACAA
ATTAGCGAGTATATCAAAGACAGCGAGAAATTCAAAAACCTGTTCAACCAGAATCTGATCGATGCCAAAA
AAGGTCAAGAAAGCGATCTGATCCTGTGGCTGAAACAGAGCAAAGATAATGGCATCGAACTGTTTAAAGC
CAACAGCGATATTACCGATATTGATGAAGCACTGGAAATCATCAAAAGCTTTAAAGGTTGGACCACCTAC
TTTAAAGGCTTTCACGAAAATCGCAAAAACGTGTATAGCAGCAATGATATTCCGACCAGCATTATCTATC
GCATCGTTGATGATAATCTGCCTAAATTTCTGGAAAATAAAGCCAAATATGAAAGCCTGAAAGACAAAGC
ACCGGAAGCAATTAACTATGAGCAGATCAAAAAAGATCTGGCCGAAGAACTGACCTTTGACATTGATTAC
AAAACCAGCGAAGTTAACCAGCGTGTTTTTAGCCTGGATGAAGTTTTTGAAATTGCCAACTTCAACAACT
ACCTGAATCAGAGCGGTATCACCAAATTCAATACCATTATCGGTGGCAAATTCGTGAATGGCGAAAATAC
CAAACGCAAAGGCATCAACGAATACATTAATCTGTATAGCCAGCAGATTAACGATAAAACGCTGAAAAAA
TACAAAATGAGCGTGCTGTTCAAACAAATTCTGTCAGATACCGAAAGCAAAAGCTTCGTGATTGACAAAC
TGGAAGATGATAGTGATGTTGTTACCACCATGCAGAGCTTTTATGAACAAATCGCAGCGTTTAAAACCGT
GGAAGAGAAATCCATTAAAGAAACCCTGAGCCTGCTGTTTGATGATCTGAAAGCACAGAAACTGGACCTG
TCCAAAATCTACTTCAAAAACGATAAATCCCTGACCGATCTGAGCCAGCAGGTTTTCGATGATTATAGCG
TTATTGGCACCGCAGTTCTGGAATATATCACACAGCAGATTGCACCGAAAAATCTGGATAATCCGAGCAA
AAAAGAACAAGAGCTGATCGCCAAAAAAACCGAGAAAGCGAAATATCTGAGCCTGGAAACAATTAAACTG
GCCCTGGAAGAATTTAACAAACACCGCGACATTGATAAACAGTGCCGCTTTGAAGAAATCCTGGCAAATT
TTGCAGCAATCCCGATGATCTTTGATGAAATTGCGCAGAATAAAGATAACCTGGCACAGATCAGCATCAA
ATATCAGAATCAGGGAAAAAAAGACCTGCTGCAAGCAAGTGCCGAAGATGATGTTAAAGCGATTAAAGAT
CTGCTGGATCAGACCAATAACCTGCTGCATAAACTGAAAATCTTTCACATTAGCCAGAGCGAGGATAAAG
CGAACATTCTGGATAAAGATGAGCACTTCTATCTGGTGTTTGAAGAGTGTTATTTTGAGCTGGCAAATAT
TGTGCCGCTGTATAACAAAATCCGCAACTATATTACCCAGAAACCGTATAGCGACGAAAAATTCAAACTG
AACTTTGAGAATAGCACCCTGGCCAATGGTTGGGATAAAAACAAAGAACCGGATAATACCGCCATCCTGT
TCATTAAAGATGATAAATACTATCTGGGCGTGATGAACAAAAAAAACAACAAAATCTTCGACGATAAAGC
CATCAAAGAGAATAAAGGCGAAGGTTACAAAAAAATCGTGTACAAACTGCTGCCTGGTGCGAATAAAATG
CTGCCGAAAGTGTTTTTTAGCGCCAAATCCATCAAATTCTATAACCCGAGCGAAGATATTCTGCGTATTC
GTAATCATAGCACCCATACCAAAAATGGTAGTCCGCAGAAAGGCTATGAAAAATTCGAGTTCAACATTGA
GGATTGCCGCAAATTCATCGACTTCTACAAACAGTCCATTAGCAAACATCCGGAATGGAAAGACTTTGGT
TTTCGTTTTAGCGATACCCAGCGCTATAACAGCATTGATGAATTTTATCGCGAAGTGGAAAACCAGGGCT
ATAAACTGACATTTGAAAACATCAGCGAGAGCTATATTGATAGCGTTGTGAATCAGGGTAAACTGTACCT
GTTTCAGATCTATAACAAAGACTTTAGCGCCTATAGCAAAGGTCGTCCGAATCTGCATACCCTGTATTGG
AAAGCACTGTTCGATGAACGTAATCTGCAGGATGTTGTCTACAAACTGAATGGTGAAGCAGAACTGTTTT
ATCGCAAACAGAGTATCCCGAAAAAAATCACCCATCCGGCAAAAGAAGCAATCGCGAACAAAAACAAAGA
TAACCCGAAAAAAGAAAGCGTGTTCGAGTATGATCTGATCAAAGATAAACGCTTCACCGAAGATAAATTC
TTTTTCCATTGCCCGATCACCATCAACTTTAAAAGCAGCGGTGCGAACAAATTCAACGATGAAATCAATC
TGCTGCTGAAAGAAAAAGCCAACGATGTTCATATTCTGAGCATTGATCGTGGTGAACGTCATCTGGCCTA
TTACACCCTGGTTGATGGTAAAGGCAATATTATCAAACAGGACACCTTCAACATTATCGGCAATGATCGT
ATGAAAACCAACTACCATGATAAACTGGCAGCCATTGAAAAAGATCGTGATAGCGCACGTAAAGATTGGA
AAAAAATCAACAACATTAAAGAAATGAAAGAAGGCTACCTGAGCCAGGTTGTTCATGAAATCGCCAAACT
GGTGATTGAATATAATGCCATTGTGGTGTTCGAGGATCTGAACTTCGGTTTCAAACGTGGTCGTTTCAAA
GTTGAGAAACAGGTGTATCAAAAACTGGAAAAAATGCTGATCGAAAAACTGAATTACCTGGTGTTCAAAG
ACAACGAATTCGATAAAACCGGTGGTGTTCTGCGTGCATATCAGCTGACCGCACCTTTTGAAACCTTCAA
AAAAATGGGTAAACAGACCGGCATCATCTATTATGTTCCGGCAGGTTTTACCTCCAAAATTTGTCCGGTT
ACCGGCTTTGTTAATCAGCTGTATCCGAAATATGAGAGCGTTAGCAAAAGCCAAGAGTTTTTCAGCAAAT
TTGATAAAATCTGCTATAACCTGGACAAAGGCTACTTTGAATTCAGCTTTGACTATAAAAACTTTGGCGA
TAAAGCAGCCAAAGGCAAATGGACCATTGCAAGCTTTGGTAGCCGTCTGATTAACTTTCGTAACAGCGAC
AAAAACCATAACTGGGATACCCGTGAAGTTTATCCGACCAAAGAGCTGGAAAAACTGCTGAAAGATTACA
GCATTGAATATGGTCATGGCGAATGTATTAAAGCCGCAATTTGTGGTGAGTCCGACAAAAAATTCTTTGC
AAAACTGACCAGCGTGCTGAATACCATTCTGCAGATGCGTAATAGCAAAACCGGCACCGAACTGGATTAT
CTGATTAGTCCGGTTGCAGATGTGAACGGCAATTTTTTCGATAGCCGTCAGGCTCCGAAAAATATGCCGC
AGGATGCAGATGCAAATGGTGCCTATCATATTGGCCTGAAAGGTCTGATGCTGCTGGGTCGCATTAAAAA
CAATCAAGAAGGCAAAAAACTGAACCTGGTGATCAAAAACGAAGAGTATTTTGAGTTCGTGCAGAATAGG
AATAACTAGGTAATCTCTGCTTAAAAGCACAGAATCTAAGATCCCTGCCATTTGGCGGGGATTTTTTTAT
TTGTTTTCAGGAAATAAATAATCGATCGCGTAATAAAATCTATTATTATTTTTGTGAAGAATAAATTTGG
GTGCAATGAGAATGCGCAGGCCCTTTCGTCTCGCGCGTTTCGGTGATGACGGTGAAAACCTCTGACACAT
GCAGCTCCCGGAGACGGTCACAGCTTGTCTGTAAGCGGATGCCGGGAGCAGACAAGCCCGTCAGGGCGCG
TCAGCGGGTGTTGGCGGGTGTCGGGGCTGGCTTAACTATGCGGCATCAGAGCAGATTGTACTGAGAGTGC
ACCATAGTCGACTAATACGACTCACTATAGGTGACATCAATTATTATACATGTTTTAGAGCTAGAAATAG
CAAGTTAAAATAAGGCTAGTCCGTTATCAACTTGAAAAAGTGGCACCGAGTCGGTGCTTAGCATCCAAAC
TCGAGTAAGGATCTCCAGGCATCAAATAAAACGAAAGGCTCAGTCGAAAGACTGGGCCTTTCGTTTTATC
TGTTGTTTGTCGGTGAACGCTCTCGTCGACACTATGGTTGCTTTGACGTATGCGGTGTGAAATACCGCAC
AGATGCGTAAGGAGAAAATACCGCATCAGGCGTCAGGTGGCACTTTTCGGGGAAATGTGCGCGGAACCCC
TATTTGTTTATTTTTCTAAATACATTCAAATATGTATCCGCTCATGAGACAATAACCCTGATAAATGCTT
CAATAATATTGAAAAAGGAAGAGTATGAGTATTCAACATTTCCGTGTCGCCCTTATTCCCTTTTTTGCGG
CATTTTGCCTTCCTGTTTTTGCTCACCCAGAAACGCTGGTGAAAGTAAAAGATGCTGAAGATCAGTTGGG
TGCACGAGTGGGTTACATCGAACTGGATCTCAACAGCGGTAAGATCCTTGAGAGTTTTCGCCCCGAAGAA
CGTTTTCCAATGATGAGCACTTTTAAAGTTCTGCTATGTGGCGCGGTATTATCCCGTATTGACGCCGGGC
AAGAGCAACTCGGTCGCCGCATACACTATTCTCAGAATGACTTGGTTGAGTACTCACCAGTCACAGAAAA
GCATCTTACGGATGGCATGACAGTAAGAGAATTATGCAGTGCTGCCATAACCATGAGTGATAACACTGCG
GCCAACTTACTTCTGACAACGATCGGAGGACCGAAGGAGCTAACCGCTTTTTTGCACAACATGGGGGATC
ATGTAACTCGCCTTGATCGTTGGGAACCGGAGCTGAATGAAGCCATACCAAACGACGAGCGTGACACCAC
GATGCCTGTAGCAATGGCAACAACGTTGCGCAAACTATTAACTGGCGAACTACTTACTCTAGCTTCCCGG
CAACAATTAATAGACTGGATGGAGGCGGATAAAGTTGCAGGACCACTTCTGCGCTCGGCCCTTCCGGCTG
GCTGGTTTATTGCTGATAAATCTGGAGCCGGTGAGCGTGGGTCTCGCGGTATCATTGCAGCACTGGGGCC
AGATGGTAAGCCCTCCCGTATCGTAGTTATCTACACGACGGGGAGTCAGGCAACTATGGATGAACGAAAT
AGACAGATCGCTGAGATAGGTGCCTCACTGATTAAGCATTGGTAACTGTCAGACCAAGTTTACTCATATA
TACTTTAGATTGATTTAAAACTTCATTTTTAATTTAAAAGGATCTAGGTGAAGATCCTTTTTGATAATCT
CATGACCAAAATCCCTTAACGTGAGTTTTCGTTCCACTGAGCGTCAGACCCCGTAGAAAAGATCAAAGGA
TCTTCTTGAGATCCTTTTTTTCTGCGCGTAATCTGCTGCTTGCAAACAAAAAAACCACCGCTACCAGCGG
TGGTTTGTTTGCCGGATCAAGAGCTACCAACTCTTTTTCCGAAGGTAACTGGCTTCAGCAGAGCGCAGAT
ACCAAATACTGTTCTTCTAGTGTAGCCGTAGTTAGGCCACCACTTCAAGAACTCTGTAGCACCGCCTACA
TACCTCGCTCTGCTAATCCTGTTACCAGTGGCTGCTGCCAGTGGCGATAAGTCGTGTCTTACCGGGTTGG
ACTCAAGACGATAGTTACCGGATAAGGCGCAGCGGTCGGGCTGAACGGGGGGTTCGTGCACACAGCCCAG
CTTGGAGCGAACGACCTACACCGAACTGAGATACCTACAGCGTGAGCTATGAGAAAGCGCCACGCTTCCC
GAAGGGAGAAAGGCGGACAGGTATCCGGTAAGCGGCAGGGTCGGAACAGGAGAGCGCACGAGGGAGCTTC
CAGGGGGAAACGCCTGGTATCTTTATAGTCCTGTCGGGTTTCGCCACCTCTGACTTGAGCGTCGATTTTT
GTGATGCTCGTCAGGGGGGCGGAGCCTATGGAAAAACGCCAGCAACGCGGCCTTTTTACGGTTCCTGGCC
TTTTGCTGGCCTTTTGCTCACATAGTCATGCCCCGCGCCCACCGGAAGGAGCTGACTGGGTTGAAGGCTC
TCAAGGGCATCGGTCGAGATCCCGGTGCCTAATGAGTGAGCTAACTTACATTAATTGCGTTGCGCTCACT
GCCCGCTTTCCAGTCGGGAAACCTGTCGTGCCAGCTGCATTAATGAATCGGCCAACGCGCGGGGAGAGGC
GGTTTGCGTATTGGGCGCCAGGGTGGTTTTTCTTTTCACCAGTGAGACGGGCAACAGCTGATTGCCCTTC
ACCGCCTGGCCCTGAGAGAGTTGCAGCAAGCGGTCCACGCTGGTTTGCCCCAGCAGGCGAAAATCCTGTT
TGATGGTGGTTAACGGCGGGATATAACATGAGCTGTCTTCGGTATCGTCGTATCCCACTACCGAGATATC
CGCACCAACGCGCAGCCCGGACTCGGTAATGGCGCGCATTGCGCCCAGCGCCATCTGATCGTTGGCAACC
AGCATCGCAGTGGGAACGATGCCCTCATTCAGCATTTGCATGGTTTGTTGAAAACCGGACATGGCACTCC
AGTCGCCTTCCCGTTCCGCTATCGGCTGAATTTGATTGCGAGTGAGATATTTATGCCAGCCAGCCAGACG
CAGACGCGCCGAGACAGAACTTAATGGGCCCGCTAACAGCGCGATTTGCTGGTGACCCAATGCGACCAGA
TGCTCCACGCCCAGTCGCGTACCGTCTTCATGGGAGAAAATAATACTGTTGATGGGTGTCTGGTCAGAGA
CATCAAGAAATAACGCCGGAACATTAGTGCAGGCAGCTTCCACAGCAATGGCATCCTGGTCATCCAGCGG
ATAGTTAATGATCAGCCCACTGACGCGTTGCGCGAGAAGATTGTGCACCGCCGCTTTACAGGCTTCGACG
CCGCTTCGTTCTACCATCGACACCACCACGCTGGCACCCAGTTGATCGGCGCGAGATTTAATCGCCGCGA
CAATTTGCGACGGCGCGTGCAGGGCCAGACTGGAGGTGGCAACGCCAATCAGCAACGACTGTTTGCCCGC
CAGTTGTTGTGCCACGCGGTTGGGAATGTAATTCAGCTCCGCCATCGCCGCTTCCACTTTTTCCCGCGTT
TTCGCAGAAACGTGGCTGGCCTGGTTCACCACGCGGGAAACGGTCTGATAAGAGACACCGGCATACTCTG
CGACATCGTATAACGTTACTGGTTTCACATTCACCACCCTGAATTGACTCTCTTCCGGGCGCTATCATGC
CATACCGCGAAAGGTTTTGCGCCATTCGATGGTGTCCGGGATCTCGACGCTCTCCCTTATGCGACTCCTG
CATTAGGAAGCAGCCCAG
Features (pLannotate 1.2.2; 20 found; start..end, strand, type, name):
     48..114     +  promoter       cspA promoter: cspA; promoter of the E. coli cold shock protein cspA gene (Mitta et al., 1997)
    117..133     +  protein_bind   lac operator: The lac repressor binds to the lac operator to inhibit transcription in E. coli. This inhibition can be relieved by adding lactose or isopropyl-β-D-thiogalactopyranoside (IPTG). lac repressor encoded by lacI
    155..288     +  5'UTR          cspA 5'UTR: cspA; 5'UTR of the E. coli cold shock protein cspA gene (Mitta et al., 1997)
    313..696     +  CDS            colE7 (fragment): CEA7_ECOLX - Also known as cea. Experimental evidence at protein level: Swiss-Prot protein existence level 1. Colicins are polypeptide toxins produced by and active against E.coli and closely related bacteria. From Escherichia coli.
    727..4626    +  CDS            cas12a: CS12A_FRATN - Also known as cpf1 From Francisella tularensis subsp. novicida (strain U112).
   4634..4778    +  3'UTR          cspA 3'UTR: cspA; 3'UTR of the E. coli cold shock protein cspA gene (Mitta et al., 1997)
   4790..4825    +  CDS            rop (fragment): Rop protein, which maintains plasmids at low copy number; rop
   4927..4976    +  misc_feature   bom (fragment): basis of mobility region from pBR322
   4983..5001    +  promoter       T7 promoter: promoter for bacteriophage T7 RNA polymerase
   5022..5097    +  misc_RNA       gRNA scaffold: guide RNA scaffold for the Streptococcus pyogenes CRISPR/Cas9 system
   5133..5204    +  terminator     rrnB T1 terminator: transcription terminator T1 from the E. coli rrnB gene
   5229..5280    +  misc_feature   bom (fragment): basis of mobility region from pBR322
   5310..5414    +  promoter       AmpR promoter: bla
   5415..6275    +  CDS            AmpR: β-lactamase; bla; confers resistance to ampicillin, carbenicillin, and related antibiotics
   6446..7034    +  rep_origin     ori: high-copy-number ColE1/pMB1/pBR322/pUC origin of replication
   7092..7157    -  CDS            TcR (fragment): tetracycline efflux protein; tet; confers resistance to tetracycline
   7172..7193    -  protein_bind   CAP binding site: CAP binding activates transcription in the presence of cAMP. E. coli catabolite activator protein
   7206..8288    -  CDS            lacI: lac repressor; lacI; The lac repressor binds to the lac operator to inhibit transcription in E. coli. This inhibition can be relieved by adding lactose or isopropyl-β-D-thiogalactopyranoside (IPTG).
   8289..8366    -  promoter       lacI promoter: lacI
   8374..44      -  CDS            TcR (fragment) (across the origin): tetracycline efflux protein; tet; confers resistance to tetracycline
