[The description below was written by a language model from this plasmid's Addgene catalogue record and pLannotate feature annotations shown in this document.]
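Description:
pCold CL7-Cas12a is a bacterial expression plasmid built on the pCold I cold-shock vector and intended for producing Cas12a ribonucleoprotein in Escherichia coli. It is maintained through a high-copy ColE1/pUC-type origin and selected with ampicillin via the β-lactamase gene and its own promoter. Short fragments of rop, bom and the tetracycline resistance gene are also annotated, but these appear to be backbone remnants rather than functional elements.

The main expression cassette follows the standard pCold arrangement. The cspA cold-shock promoter is followed by a lac operator and the cspA 5'UTR, and the cspA 3'UTR closes the unit. A plasmid-borne lacI gene supplies the repressor, so expression depends on both a temperature downshift and IPTG. The coding region begins with a fragment of colicin E7, corresponding to the CL7 tag in the plasmid name. Tags derived from this colicin DNase domain are generally used for high-affinity capture on its immunity protein partner, although the record does not describe the purification scheme. Downstream lies full-length Cas12a (Cpf1), matched by the annotation to the Francisella tularensis subsp. novicida protein.

A second, separate unit inserted within the bom region consists of a T7 promoter, a guide RNA element and the rrnB T1 terminator, consistent with co-expressing guide RNA and nuclease so that the complex assembles in the cell. The annotation software labels this RNA as the Streptococcus pyogenes Cas9 gRNA scaffold rather than a Cas12a crRNA repeat. The record does not explain this discrepancy, nor does it state a target spacer.
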