Addgene plasmid #124891: pCold CL7-Cas12a
Purpose: obtaining full Cas12a RNP
Depositing lab: Yi Liu. Depositing organization: Hubei University. Publication: Co-expression of Cas9 and single-guided RNAs in Escherichia coli streamlines production of Cas9 ribonucleoproteins. Qiao J, Li W, Lin S, Sun W, Ma L, Liu Y. Commun Biol. 2019 May 3;2:161. doi: 10.1038/s42003-019-0402-x. eCollection 2019. PubMed 31069270.
Backbone
  Vector backbone: pCold I
  Vector type: Bacterial Expression
Growth in bacteria
  Bacterial resistance: Ampicillin, 100 μg/mL
  Growth temperature: 37°C
  Growth strain: NEB Stable
  Copy number: High Copy
Gene/Insert
  Gene/Insert name: Cas12a
  Cloning method: Ligation Independent Cloning
Terms and licenses: Academic/Nonprofit Terms; Industry Terms: Not Available to Industry
How to cite: pCold CL7-Cas12a was a gift from Yi Liu (Addgene plasmid # 124891 ; http://n2t.net/addgene:124891 ; RRID:Addgene_124891)
