>Addgene plasmid #124891 | pCold CL7-Cas12a | depositor partial sequence | sequence record 238732 | cas12a
ATGAGCAAAAGCAATGAACCGGGTAAAGCAACCGGTGAAGGTAAACCGGTTAATAACAAATGGCTGAACA
ATGCCGGTAAAGATCTGGGTAGTCCGGTTCCGGATCGTATTGCAAATAAACTGCGTGATAAAGAATTCGA
GAGCTTCGATGATTTTCGTGAAACCTTTTGGGAAGAAGTTAGCAAAGATCCTGAACTGAGCAAACAGTTT
AGCCGCAATAACAATGATCGTATGAAAGTTGGTAAAGCACCGAAAACACGTACCCAGGATGTTAGCGGTA
AACGTACCTCATTTGAACTGAATCATCAGAAACCGATTGAACAGAATGGTGGCGTTTATGATATGGATAA
CATTAGCGTTGTTACCCCGAAACGCAACATTGATATTGAAGGCGGTGGTGGTGGTTCTTTGGAGGTTTTG
TTCCAGGGTCCAATGTCAATTTATCAAGAATTTGTGAACAAATATAGCCTGAGCAAAACCCTGCGTTTTG
AACTGATTCCGCAGGGTAAAACCCTGGAAAACATTAAAGCACGTGGTCTGATTCTGGATGATGAAAAACG
TGCCAAAGACTACAAAAAAGCCAAACAAATCATCGATAAATACCACCAGTTCTTCATCGAAGAAATTCTG
AGCAGCGTTTGCATTAGCGAAGATCTGCTGCAGAATTATTCCGACGTTTATTTCAAACTGAAAAAAAGCG
ACGATGATAACCTGCAGAAAGATTTCAAAAGCGCCAAAGATACCATCAAAAAACAAATTAGCGAGTATAT
CAAAGACAGCGAGAAATTCAAAAACCTGTTCAACCAGAATCTGATCGATGCCAAAAAAGGTCAAGAAAGC
GATCTGATCCTGTGGCTGAAACAGAGCAAAGATAATGGCATCGAACTGTTTAAAGCCAACAGCGATATTA
CCGATATTGATGAAGCACTGGAAATCATCAAAAGCTTTAAAGGTTGGACCACCTACTTTAAAGGCTTTCA
CGAAAATCGCAAAAACGTGTATAGCAGCAATGATATTCCGACCAGCATTATCTATCGCATCGTTGATGAT
AATCTGCCTAAATTTCTGGAAAATAAAGCCAAATATGAAAGCCTGAAAGACAAAGCACCGGAAGCAATTA
ACTATGAGCAGATCAAAAAAGATCTGGCCGAAGAACTGACCTTTGACATTGATTACAAAACCAGCGAAGT
TAACCAGCGTGTTTTTAGCCTGGATGAAGTTTTTGAAATTGCCAACTTCAACAACTACCTGAATCAGAGC
GGTATCACCAAATTCAATACCATTATCGGTGGCAAATTCGTGAATGGCGAAAATACCAAACGCAAAGGCA
TCAACGAATACATTAATCTGTATAGCCAGCAGATTAACGATAAAACGCTGAAAAAATACAAAATGAGCGT
GCTGTTCAAACAAATTCTGTCAGATACCGAAAGCAAAAGCTTCGTGATTGACAAACTGGAAGATGATAGT
GATGTTGTTACCACCATGCAGAGCTTTTATGAACAAATCGCAGCGTTTAAAACCGTGGAAGAGAAATCCA
TTAAAGAAACCCTGAGCCTGCTGTTTGATGATCTGAAAGCACAGAAACTGGACCTGTCCAAAATCTACTT
CAAAAACGATAAATCCCTGACCGATCTGAGCCAGCAGGTTTTCGATGATTATAGCGTTATTGGCACCGCA
GTTCTGGAATATATCACACAGCAGATTGCACCGAAAAATCTGGATAATCCGAGCAAAAAAGAACAAGAGC
TGATCGCCAAAAAAACCGAGAAAGCGAAATATCTGAGCCTGGAAACAATTAAACTGGCCCTGGAAGAATT
TAACAAACACCGCGACATTGATAAACAGTGCCGCTTTGAAGAAATCCTGGCAAATTTTGCAGCAATCCCG
ATGATCTTTGATGAAATTGCGCAGAATAAAGATAACCTGGCACAGATCAGCATCAAATATCAGAATCAGG
GAAAAAAAGACCTGCTGCAAGCAAGTGCCGAAGATGATGTTAAAGCGATTAAAGATCTGCTGGATCAGAC
CAATAACCTGCTGCATAAACTGAAAATCTTTCACATTAGCCAGAGCGAGGATAAAGCGAACATTCTGGAT
AAAGATGAGCACTTCTATCTGGTGTTTGAAGAGTGTTATTTTGAGCTGGCAAATATTGTGCCGCTGTATA
ACAAAATCCGCAACTATATTACCCAGAAACCGTATAGCGACGAAAAATTCAAACTGAACTTTGAGAATAG
CACCCTGGCCAATGGTTGGGATAAAAACAAAGAACCGGATAATACCGCCATCCTGTTCATTAAAGATGAT
AAATACTATCTGGGCGTGATGAACAAAAAAAACAACAAAATCTTCGACGATAAAGCCATCAAAGAGAATA
AAGGCGAAGGTTACAAAAAAATCGTGTACAAACTGCTGCCTGGTGCGAATAAAATGCTGCCGAAAGTGTT
TTTTAGCGCCAAATCCATCAAATTCTATAACCCGAGCGAAGATATTCTGCGTATTCGTAATCATAGCACC
CATACCAAAAATGGTAGTCCGCAGAAAGGCTATGAAAAATTCGAGTTCAACATTGAGGATTGCCGCAAAT
TCATCGACTTCTACAAACAGTCCATTAGCAAACATCCGGAATGGAAAGACTTTGGTTTTCGTTTTAGCGA
TACCCAGCGCTATAACAGCATTGATGAATTTTATCGCGAAGTGGAAAACCAGGGCTATAAACTGACATTT
GAAAACATCAGCGAGAGCTATATTGATAGCGTTGTGAATCAGGGTAAACTGTACCTGTTTCAGATCTATA
ACAAAGACTTTAGCGCCTATAGCAAAGGTCGTCCGAATCTGCATACCCTGTATTGGAAAGCACTGTTCGA
TGAACGTAATCTGCAGGATGTTGTCTACAAACTGAATGGTGAAGCAGAACTGTTTTATCGCAAACAGAGT
ATCCCGAAAAAAATCACCCATCCGGCAAAAGAAGCAATCGCGAACAAAAACAAAGATAACCCGAAAAAAG
AAAGCGTGTTCGAGTATGATCTGATCAAAGATAAACGCTTCACCGAAGATAAATTCTTTTTCCATTGCCC
GATCACCATCAACTTTAAAAGCAGCGGTGCGAACAAATTCAACGATGAAATCAATCTGCTGCTGAAAGAA
AAAGCCAACGATGTTCATATTCTGAGCATTGATCGTGGTGAACGTCATCTGGCCTATTACACCCTGGTTG
ATGGTAAAGGCAATATTATCAAACAGGACACCTTCAACATTATCGGCAATGATCGTATGAAAACCAACTA
CCATGATAAACTGGCAGCCATTGAAAAAGATCGTGATAGCGCACGTAAAGATTGGAAAAAAATCAACAAC
ATTAAAGAAATGAAAGAAGGCTACCTGAGCCAGGTTGTTCATGAAATCGCCAAACTGGTGATTGAATATA
ATGCCATTGTGGTGTTCGAGGATCTGAACTTCGGTTTCAAACGTGGTCGTTTCAAAGTTGAGAAACAGGT
GTATCAAAAACTGGAAAAAATGCTGATCGAAAAACTGAATTACCTGGTGTTCAAAGACAACGAATTCGAT
AAAACCGGTGGTGTTCTGCGTGCATATCAGCTGACCGCACCTTTTGAAACCTTCAAAAAAATGGGTAAAC
AGACCGGCATCATCTATTATGTTCCGGCAGGTTTTACCTCCAAAATTTGTCCGGTTACCGGCTTTGTTAA
TCAGCTGTATCCGAAATATGAGAGCGTTAGCAAAAGCCAAGAGTTTTTCAGCAAATTTGATAAAATCTGC
TATAACCTGGACAAAGGCTACTTTGAATTCAGCTTTGACTATAAAAACTTTGGCGATAAAGCAGCCAAAG
GCAAATGGACCATTGCAAGCTTTGGTAGCCGTCTGATTAACTTTCGTAACAGCGACAAAAACCATAACTG
GGATACCCGTGAAGTTTATCCGACCAAAGAGCTGGAAAAACTGCTGAAAGATTACAGCATTGAATATGGT
CATGGCGAATGTATTAAAGCCGCAATTTGTGGTGAGTCCGACAAAAAATTCTTTGCAAAACTGACCAGCG
TGCTGAATACCATTCTGCAGATGCGTAATAGCAAAACCGGCACCGAACTGGATTATCTGATTAGTCCGGT
TGCAGATGTGAACGGCAATTTTTTCGATAGCCGTCAGGCTCCGAAAAATATGCCGCAGGATGCAGATGCA
AATGGTGCCTATCATATTGGCCTGAAAGGTCTGATGCTGCTGGGTCGCATTAAAAACAATCAAGAAGGCA
AAAAACTGAACCTGGTGATCAAAAACGAAGAGTATTTTGAGTTCGTGCAGAATAGGAATAACTAG
